Addgene plasmid #185236: pST_AdAPOA4-44 (pBS0745)
Purpose: For the mammalian expression of the Chinese giant salamander protein AdAPOA4-44. This is one of the bottom performing targets in our apoptosis assay (it induced apoptosis).
Depositing lab: Pamela Silver. Depositing organization: Harvard Medical School. Publication: Natural and Designed Proteins Inspired by Extremotolerant Organisms Can Form Condensates and Attenuate Apoptosis in Human Cells. Veling MT, Nguyen DT, Thadani NN, Oster ME, Rollins NJ, Brock KP, Bethel NP, Lim S, Baker D, Way JC, Marks DS, Chang RL, Silver PA. ACS Synth Biol. 2022 Mar 18;11(3):1292-1302. doi: 10.1021/acssynbio.1c00572. Epub 2022 Feb 18. PubMed 35176859.
Backbone
  Vector backbone: YK 02
  Vector type: Mammalian Expression
Growth in bacteria
  Bacterial resistance: Ampicillin, 100 μg/mL
  Growth temperature: 37°C
  Growth strain: DH5alpha
  Copy number: High Copy
Gene/Insert
  Gene/Insert name: AdAPOA4-44
  Species: A. davidianus
  Insert size (bp): 333
  Cloning method: Gibson Cloning
Terms and licenses: Academic/Nonprofit Terms; Industry Terms: Not Available to Industry
Depositor comments: This is one of the bottom performing targets in our apoptosis assay (it induced apoptosis). See supplemental table 2 in our paper to see its performance in our assay. The negative control for this assay is pSecTag2 B which can be obtained from Thermo here https://www.thermofisher.com/order/catalog/product/V90020
How to cite: pST_AdAPOA4-44 (pBS0745) was a gift from Pamela Silver (Addgene plasmid # 185236 ; http://n2t.net/addgene:185236 ; RRID:Addgene_185236)
