[The description below was written by a language model from this plasmid's Addgene catalogue record and pLannotate feature annotations shown in this document.]
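Description:
pST_AdAPOA4-44 (pBS0745) is a 5.2 kb mammalian expression plasmid, built on a backbone recorded as YK 02, that carries a 333 bp insert encoding AdAPOA4-44, a protein sequence from the Chinese giant salamander (A. davidianus). The insert was introduced by Gibson cloning. It is not itself annotated in the feature table, but the unannotated gap of roughly 375 bp between the T7 promoter and the bGH polyadenylation signal is the likely location of the coding sequence. Transcription in mammalian cells is driven by the human cytomegalovirus immediate-early enhancer and promoter and terminated by the bGH poly(A) signal. The T7 promoter just upstream of the insert is a standard element for in vitro transcription or sequencing. No epitope tags, reporters or secretion signals are annotated, so the record does not establish whether the protein is fused to anything.

The plasmid is maintained in E. coli at high copy through a ColE1/pUC-type origin and selected with ampicillin via the bla gene and its native promoter. An f1 origin is also present, which allows single-stranded DNA production. A second marker cassette places the Sh ble (BleoR) gene under tandem SV40 early and EM7 promoters, followed by an SV40 poly(A) signal, so Zeocin/bleomycin-family selection is possible in both mammalian cells and bacteria. The short HIV-1 LTR, lacI, bom and second ble fragments are brief partial matches, probably backbone remnants or annotation artefacts rather than functional parts.

The construct was used in a screen of natural and designed proteins inspired by extremotolerant organisms for their effect on apoptosis in human cells. AdAPOA4-44 was among the worst performers, inducing apoptosis rather than attenuating it. The depositors name pSecTag2 B as the negative control for that assay.
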