Features (pLannotate 1.2.2; 20 found; start..end, strand, type, name):
     43..95      -  misc_feature   bom (fragment): basis of mobility region from pBR322
    250..629     +  enhancer       CMV enhancer: human cytomegalovirus immediate early enhancer
    630..833     +  promoter       CMV promoter: human cytomegalovirus (CMV) immediate early promoter
    829..862     +  LTR            5' LTR (truncated) (fragment): truncated 5' long terminal repeat (LTR) from HIV-1
    878..896     +  promoter       T7 promoter: promoter for bacteriophage T7 RNA polymerase
   1272..1496    +  polyA_signal   bGH poly(A) signal: bovine growth hormone polyadenylation signal
   1500..1521    +  promoter       SV40 promoter (fragment): SV40 enhancer and early promoter
   1542..1970    +  rep_origin     f1 ori (sequence partly withheld): f1 bacteriophage origin of replication; arrow indicates direction of (+) strand synthesis
   1984..2313    +  promoter       SV40 promoter: SV40 enhancer and early promoter
   2361..2408    +  promoter       EM7 promoter: synthetic bacterial promoter&nbsp
   2427..2801    +  CDS            BleoR: antibiotic-binding protein; Sh ble from Streptoalloteichus hindustanus; confers resistance to bleomycin, phleomycin, and Zeocin™
   2811..2936    +  CDS            ble (fragment): BLE_KLEPN - Experimental evidence at protein level: Swiss-Prot protein existence level 1. Binding protein with a strong affinity to the bleomycin family of antibiotics. Binds to CL990; an antimitotic-antibiotic compound. From Klebsiella pneumoniae.
   2931..3052    +  polyA_signal   SV40 poly(A) signal: SV40 polyadenylation signal
   3125..3141    -  protein_bind   lac operator: The lac repressor binds to the lac operator to inhibit transcription in E. coli. This inhibition can be relieved by adding lactose or isopropyl-β-D-thiogalactopyranoside (IPTG). lac repressor encoded by lacI
   3149..3179    -  promoter       lac promoter: promoter for the E. coli lac operon
   3194..3215    -  protein_bind   CAP binding site: CAP binding activates transcription in the presence of cAMP. E. coli catabolite activator protein
   3228..3320    -  CDS            lacI (fragment): lac repressor; lacI; The lac repressor binds to the lac operator to inhibit transcription in E. coli. This inhibition can be relieved by adding lactose or isopropyl-β-D-thiogalactopyranoside (IPTG).
   3503..4091    -  rep_origin     ori: high-copy-number ColE1/pMB1/pBR322/pUC origin of replication
   4262..5122    -  CDS            AmpR: β-lactamase; bla; confers resistance to ampicillin, carbenicillin, and related antibiotics
   5123..5227    -  promoter       AmpR promoter: bla
>Addgene plasmid #185236 | pST_AdAPOA4-44 (pBS0745) | addgene full sequence | sequence record 363726 | Addgene NGS Result
GTGCCACCTGACGTCGACGGATCGGGAGATCTCCCGATCCCCTATGGTGCACTCTCAGTACAATCTGCTC
TGATGCCGCATAGTTAAGCCAGTATCTGCTCCCTGCTTGTGTGTTGGAGGTCGCTGAGTAGTGCGCGAGC
AAAATTTAAGCTACAACAAGGCAAGGCTTGACCGACAATTGCATGAAGAATCTGCTTAGGGTTAGGCGTT
TTGCGCTGCTTCGCGATGTACGGGCCAGATATACGCGTTGACATTGATTATTGACTAGTTATTAATAGTA
ATCAATTACGGGGTCATTAGTTCATAGCCCATATATGGAGTTCCGCGTTACATAACTTACGGTAAATGGC
CCGCCTGGCTGACCGCCCAACGACCCCCGCCCATTGACGTCAATAATGACGTATGTTCCCATAGTAACGC
CAATAGGGACTTTCCATTGACGTCAATGGGTGGAGTATTTACGGTAAACTGCCCACTTGGCAGTACATCA
AGTGTATCATATGCCAAGTACGCCCCCTATTGACGTCAATGACGGTAAATGGCCCGCCTGGCATTATGCC
CAGTACATGACCTTATGGGACTTTCCTACTTGGCAGTACATCTACGTATTAGTCATCGCTATTACCATGG
TGATGCGGTTTTGGCAGTACATCAATGGGCGTGGATAGCGGTTTGACTCACGGGGATTTCCAAGTCTCCA
CCCCATTGACGTCAATGGGAGTTTGTTTTGGCACCAAAATCAACGGGACTTTCCAAAATGTCGTAACAAC
TCCGCCCCATTGACGCAAATGGGCGGTAGGCGTGTACGGTGGGAGGTCTATATAAGCAGAGCTCTCTGGC
TAACTAGAGAACCCACTGCTTACTGGCTTATCGAAATTAATACGACTCACTATAGGGAGACCCAAGCTGG
CTAGCCACCATGGCTGAAGAACTCCAAGAAAAGCTCACACCTAATGCGGAAGAACTTCAAGAGAAACTTA
CTCCAAATGCAGAAGAACTTCAAGAAAAGTTGACGCCAAATGCTGAAGAATTGCAAGAGAAACTTACGCC
AAATTGATGAATTGCCAATTGAAATTTGACGGCCTATGTCACTGAAACTATCCAAACACCCCATGTCGAT
ACTGAACGTATCGACGCATACCTCCTTCCTTGAAAACGCACAATCATACAACTGGGCACATAATGCGTAC
GCCCATCTAGTACACCCATCTCTGTAGGTCCAGTTCAAGAGCTGGAAGAGCACCCTCCACTTACCCGCTG
ATCAGCCTCGACTGTGCCTTCTAGTTGCCAGCCATCTGTTGTTTGCCCCTCCCCCGTGCCTTCCTTGACC
CTGGAAGGTGCCACTCCCACTGTCCTTTCCTAATAAAATGAGGAAATTGCATCGCATTGTCTGAGTAGGT
GTCATTCTATTCTGGGGGGTGGGGTGGGGCAGGACAGCAAGGGGGAGGATTGGGAAGACAATAGCAGGCA
TGCTGGGGATGCGGTGGGCTCTATGGCTTCTGAGGCGGAAAGAACCAGCTGGGGCTCTAGGGGGTATCCC
C
[124 nt withheld, positions 1542-1665]
C
[91 nt withheld, positions 1667-1757]
A
[49 nt withheld, positions 1759-1807]
CCTTTGACGTTGGAGTCCACGTTCTTT
[37 nt withheld, positions 1835-1871]
ACCCTATCTCGGTCTATTCTTTTGATTTATAAGGGATTTTGCCGATTTCGGCCTATTGGTTAAAAAATGA
GCTGATTTAACAAAAATTTAACGCGAATTAATTCTGTGGAATGTGTGTCAGTTAGGGTGTGGAAAGTCCC
CAGGCTCCCCAGCAGGCAGAAGTATGCAAAGCATGCATCTCAATTAGTCAGCAACCAGGTGTGGAAAGTC
CCCAGGCTCCCCAGCAGGCAGAAGTATGCAAAGCATGCATCTCAATTAGTCAGCAACCATAGTCCCGCCC
CTAACTCCGCCCATCCCGCCCCTAACTCCGCCCAGTTCCGCCCATTCTCCGCCCCATGGCTGACTAATTT
TTTTTATTTATGCAGAGGCCGAGGCCGCCTCTGCCTCTGAGCTATTCCAGAAGTAGTGAGGAGGCTTTTT
TGGAGGCCTAGGCTTTTGCAAAAAGCTCCCGGGAGCTTGTATATCCATTTTCGGATCTGATCAGCACGTG
TTGACAATTAATCATCGGCATAGTATATCGGCATAGTATAATACGACAAGGTGAGGAACTAAACCATGGC
CAAGTTGACCAGTGCCGTTCCGGTGCTCACCGCGCGCGACGTCGCCGGAGCGGTCGAGTTCTGGACCGAC
CGGCTCGGGTTCTCCCGGGACTTCGTGGAGGACGACTTCGCCGGTGTGGTCCGGGACGACGTGACCCTGT
TCATCAGCGCGGTCCAGGACCAGGTGGTGCCGGACAACACCCTGGCCTGGGTGTGGGTGCGCGGCCTGGA
CGAGCTGTACGCCGAGTGGTCGGAGGTCGTGTCCACGAACTTCCGGGACGCCTCCGGGCCGGCCATGACC
GAGATCGGCGAGCAGCCGTGGGGGCGGGAGTTCGCCCTGCGCGACCCGGCCGGCAACTGCGTGCACTTCG
TGGCCGAGGAGCAGGACTGACACGTGCTACGAGATTTCGATTCCACCGCCGCCTTCTATGAAAGGTTGGG
CTTCGGAATCGTTTTCCGGGACGCCGGCTGGATGATCCTCCAGCGCGGGGATCTCATGCTGGAGTTCTTC
GCCCACCCCAACTTGTTTATTGCAGCTTATAATGGTTACAAATAAAGCAATAGCATCACAAATTTCACAA
ATAAAGCATTTTTTTCACTGCATTCTAGTTGTGGTTTGTCCAAACTCATCAATGTATCTTATCATGTCTG
TATACCGTCGACCTCTAGCTAGAGCTTGGCGTAATCATGGTCATAGCTGTTTCCTGTGTGAAATTGTTAT
CCGCTCACAATTCCACACAACATACGAGCCGGAAGCATAAAGTGTAAAGCCTGGGGTGCCTAATGAGTGA
GCTAACTTACATTAATTGCGTTGCGCTCACTGCCCGCTTTCCAGTCGGGAAACCTGTCGTGCCAGCTGCA
TTAATGAATCGGCCAACGCGCGGGGAGAGGCGGTTTGCGTATTGGGCGCTCTTCCGCTTCCTCGCTCACT
GACTCGCTGCGCTCGGTCGTTCGGCTGCGGCGAGCGGTATCAGCTCACTCAAAGGCGGTAATACGGTTAT
CCACAGAATCAGGGGATAACGCAGGAAAGAACATGTGAGCAAAAGGCCAGCAAAAGGCCAGGAACCGTAA
AAAGGCCGCGTTGCTGGCGTTTTTCCATAGGCTCCGCCCCCCTGACGAGCATCACAAAAATCGACGCTCA
AGTCAGAGGTGGCGAAACCCGACAGGACTATAAAGATACCAGGCGTTTCCCCCTGGAAGCTCCCTCGTGC
GCTCTCCTGTTCCGACCCTGCCGCTTACCGGATACCTGTCCGCCTTTCTCCCTTCGGGAAGCGTGGCGCT
TTCTCATAGCTCACGCTGTAGGTATCTCAGTTCGGTGTAGGTCGTTCGCTCCAAGCTGGGCTGTGTGCAC
GAACCCCCCGTTCAGCCCGACCGCTGCGCCTTATCCGGTAACTATCGTCTTGAGTCCAACCCGGTAAGAC
ACGACTTATCGCCACTGGCAGCAGCCACTGGTAACAGGATTAGCAGAGCGAGGTATGTAGGCGGTGCTAC
AGAGTTCTTGAAGTGGTGGCCTAACTACGGCTACACTAGAAGAACAGTATTTGGTATCTGCGCTCTGCTG
AAGCCAGTTACCTTCGGAAAAAGAGTTGGTAGCTCTTGATCCGGCAAACAAACCACCGCTGGTAGCGGTG
GTTTTTTTGTTTGCAAGCAGCAGATTACGCGCAGAAAAAAAGGATCTCAAGAAGATCCTTTGATCTTTTC
TACGGGGTCTGACGCTCAGTGGAACGAAAACTCACGTTAAGGGATTTTGGTCATGAGATTATCAAAAAGG
ATCTTCACCTAGATCCTTTTAAATTAAAAATGAAGTTTTAAATCAATCTAAAGTATATATGAGTAAACTT
GGTCTGACAGTTACCAATGCTTAATCAGTGAGGCACCTATCTCAGCGATCTGTCTATTTCGTTCATCCAT
AGTTGCCTGACTCCCCGTCGTGTAGATAACTACGATACGGGAGGGCTTACCATCTGGCCCCAGTGCTGCA
ATGATACCGCGAGACCCACGCTCACCGGCTCCAGATTTATCAGCAATAAACCAGCCAGCCGGAAGGGCCG
AGCGCAGAAGTGGTCCTGCAACTTTATCCGCCTCCATCCAGTCTATTAATTGTTGCCGGGAAGCTAGAGT
AAGTAGTTCGCCAGTTAATAGTTTGCGCAACGTTGTTGCCATTGCTACAGGCATCGTGGTGTCACGCTCG
TCGTTTGGTATGGCTTCATTCAGCTCCGGTTCCCAACGATCAAGGCGAGTTACATGATCCCCCATGTTGT
GCAAAAAAGCGGTTAGCTCCTTCGGTCCTCCGATCGTTGTCAGAAGTAAGTTGGCCGCAGTGTTATCACT
CATGGTTATGGCAGCACTGCATAATTCTCTTACTGTCATGCCATCCGTAAGATGCTTTTCTGTGACTGGT
GAGTACTCAACCAAGTCATTCTGAGAATAGTGTATGCGGCGACCGAGTTGCTCTTGCCCGGCGTCAATAC
GGGATAATACCGCGCCACATAGCAGAACTTTAAAAGTGCTCATCATTGGAAAACGTTCTTCGGGGCGAAA
ACTCTCAAGGATCTTACCGCTGTTGAGATCCAGTTCGATGTAACCCACTCGTGCACCCAACTGATCTTCA
GCATCTTTTACTTTCACCAGCGTTTCTGGGTGAGCAAAAACAGGAAGGCAAAATGCCGCAAAAAAGGGAA
TAAGGGCGACACGGAAATGTTGAATACTCATACTCTTCCTTTTTCAATATTATTGAAGCATTTATCAGGG
TTATTGTCTCATGAGCGGATACATATTTGAATGTATTTAGAAAAATAAACAAATAGGGGTTCCGCGCACA
TTTCCCCGAAAA
